Addgene plasmid #189804: E42_gRunx3_gRNA1_dTet_mTurquoise2
Purpose: Retroviral delivery of guide RNA against mouse Runx3
Depositing lab: Ellen Rothenberg. Depositing organization: California Institute of Technology. Publication: Runx1 and Runx3 drive progenitor to T-lineage transcriptome conversion in mouse T cell commitment via dynamic genomic site switching. Shin B, Hosokawa H, Romero-Wolf M, Zhou W, Masuhara K, Tobin VR, Levanon D, Groner Y, Rothenberg EV. Proc Natl Acad Sci U S A. 2021 Jan 26;118(4). pii: 2019655118. doi: 10.1073/pnas.2019655118. PubMed 33479171.
Backbone
  Vector backbone: pQCXIN
  Vector type: Retroviral
Growth in bacteria
  Bacterial resistance: Ampicillin, 100 μg/mL
  Growth temperature: 37°C
  Growth strain: NEB Stable
  Copy number: Unknown
Gene/Insert
  Gene/Insert name: gRunx3_gRNA1
  gRNA/shRNA sequence: tacgggaatacgcatgccg
  Species: M. musculus (mouse)
  Insert size (bp): 19
  Entrez Gene: Runx3 (a.k.a. AML2, Cbfa3, Pebp2a3, Rx3)
  Cloning method: Unknown
Terms and licenses: Academic/Nonprofit Terms; Industry Terms: Not Available to Industry
How to cite: E42_gRunx3_gRNA1_dTet_mTurquoise2 was a gift from Ellen Rothenberg (Addgene plasmid # 189804 ; http://n2t.net/addgene:189804 ; RRID:Addgene_189804)
