[The description below was written by a language model from this plasmid's Addgene catalogue record and pLannotate feature annotations shown in this document.]
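Description:
E42_gRunx3_gRNA1_dTet_mTurquoise2 is a self-inactivating gammaretroviral vector built on the pQCXIN backbone for delivering a single CRISPR guide RNA against mouse Runx3 into mammalian cells. In bacteria it is maintained through a high-copy ColE1/pUC-type origin and selected with ampicillin via the β-lactamase gene. Small fragments of bom and rop and an SV40 enhancer/early promoter also remain in the backbone.

The viral genome is transcribed in packaging cells from a hybrid 5' end in which the CMV enhancer and promoter are fused to a truncated murine sarcoma virus LTR. This is followed by a Ψ packaging signal and a truncated, start-codon-deficient gag segment, which together support efficient encapsidation of the RNA. The 3' LTR carries a U3 deletion that is copied to both ends on reverse transcription. The integrated provirus therefore lacks LTR promoter activity, and expression depends on the internal promoters.

Two internal cassettes sit between the LTRs. A human U6 RNA polymerase III promoter drives the 19-nucleotide Runx3-targeting spacer joined to a Streptococcus pyogenes Cas9 guide scaffold (annotated as a tracrRNA fragment). An EF-1α core promoter drives mTurquoise2, a bright monomeric cyan fluorescent protein that marks transduced cells for identification or sorting. A short env fragment lies downstream of the reporter. No Cas9 coding sequence is annotated, so the nuclease must be supplied separately. The record does not explain the "dTet" part of the name. The associated publication concerns the roles of Runx1 and Runx3 in mouse T-cell lineage commitment, consistent with use of this vector for Runx3 disruption in that setting.
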