Features (pLannotate 1.2.2; 18 found; start..end, strand, type, name):
    245..283     -  misc_feature   bom (fragment): basis of mobility region from pBR322
    385..425     -  CDS            rop (fragment): Rop protein, which maintains plasmids at low copy number; rop
    494..919     -  LTR            3' LTR (ΔU3): self-inactivating 3' long terminal repeat (LTR) from Moloney murine leukemia virus
    961..1062    -  CDS            env (fragment): murine leukemia virus gPr80 envelope polyprotein precursor; env; proteolytically cleaved into gp70SU and p15TM subunits
   1062..1781    -  CDS            mTurquoise2: enhanced monomeric variant of CFP (Goedhart et al., 2012) mammalian codon-optimized
   1804..2015    -  promoter       EF-1α core promoter: core promoter for human elongation factor EF-1α
   2049..2116    -  misc_RNA       tracrRNA (fragment): trans-activating CRISPR RNA for the Streptococcus pyogenes CRISPR/Cas9 system
   2163..2403    -  promoter       U6 promoter: RNA polymerase III promoter for human U6 snRNA
   2419..2835    -  CDS            gag (truncated): truncated Moloney murine leukemia virus (MMLV) gag gene lacking the start codon
   2902..3176    -  misc_feature   MESV Ψ (fragment): packaging signal of murine embryonic stem cell virus
   3298..3473    -  LTR            5' LTR (truncated): truncated long terminal repeat from Moloney murine sarcoma virus
   3474..3677    -  promoter       CMV promoter: human cytomegalovirus (CMV) immediate early promoter
   3678..4057    -  enhancer       CMV enhancer: human cytomegalovirus immediate early enhancer
   4243..4347    +  promoter       AmpR promoter: bla
   4348..5208    +  CDS            AmpR: β-lactamase; bla; confers resistance to ampicillin, carbenicillin, and related antibiotics
   5379..5967    +  rep_origin     ori: high-copy-number ColE1/pMB1/pBR322/pUC origin of replication
   6153..6254    -  misc_feature   bom (fragment): basis of mobility region from pBR322
   6260..228     -  promoter       SV40 promoter (across the origin): SV40 enhancer and early promoter
>Addgene plasmid #189804 | E42_gRunx3_gRNA1_dTet_mTurquoise2 | addgene full sequence | sequence record 375703 | Addgene NGS Result
GCCATGGGGCGGAGAATGGGCGGAACTGGGCGGAGTTAGGGGCGGGATGGGCGGAGTTAGGGGCGGGACT
ATGGTTGCTGACTAATTGAGATGCATGCTTTGCATACTTCTGCCTGCTGGGGAGCCTGGGGACTTTCCAC
ACCTGGTTGCTGACTAATTGAGATGCATGCTTTGCATACTTCTGCCTGCTGGGGAGCCTGGGGACTTTCC
ACACCCTAACTGACACACATTCCACAGCCGGATCTACACTCCGCTATCGCTACGTGACTGGGTCATGGCT
GCGCCCCGACACCCGCCAACACCCGCTGACGCGCCCTGACGGGCTTGTCTGCTCCCGGCATCCGCTTACA
GACAAGCTGTGACCGTCTCCGGGAGCTGCATGTGTCAGAGGTTTTCACCGTCATCACCGAAACGCGCGAG
GCAGCCAGCTTACCTCCCGGTGGTGGGTCGGTGGTCCCTGGGCAGGGGTCTCCCGATCCCGGACGAGCCC
CCAAATGAAAGACCCCCGCTGACGGGTAGTCAATCACTCAGAGGAGACCCTCCCAAGGAACAGCGAGACC
ACAAGTCGGATGCAACTGCAAGAGGGTTTATTGGATACACGGGTACCCGGGCGACTCAGTCAATCGGAGG
ACTGGCGCCCCGAGTGAGGGGTTGTGGGCTCTTTTATTGAGCTCGGGGAGCAGAAGCGCGCGAACAGAAG
CGAGAAGCGAACTGATTGGTTAGTTCAAATAAGGCACAGGGTCATTTCAGGTCCTTGGGGCACCCTGGAA
ACATCTGATGGTTCTCTAGGGTCGACCCTGTTCCATCTGTTCCTGACCTTGATCTGAACTTCTCTATTCT
CAGTTATGTATTTTTCCATGCCTTGCAAAATGGCGTTACTTAAGCTAGCTTGCCAAACCTACAGGTGGGG
TCTTTCATTCCCCCCTTTTTCTGGAGACTAAATAAAATCTTTTATTTTATCTATGGCTCGTACTCTATAG
GCTTCAGCTGGTGATATTGTTGAGTCAAAACTAGAGCCTGGACCACTGATATCCTGTCTTTAACAAATTG
GACTAATCGATTTACTTGTACAGCTCGTCCATGCCGAGAGTGATCCCGGCGGCGGTCACGAACTCCAGCA
GGACCATGTGATCGCGCTTCTCGTTGGGGTCTTTGCTCAGCTTGGACTGGGTGCTCAGGTAGTGGTTGTC
GGGCAGCAGCACGGGGCCGTCGCCGATGGGGGTGTTCTGCTGGTAGTGGTCGGCGAGCTGCACGCCGCCG
TCCTCGATGTTGTGGCGGATCTTGAAGTTGGCCTTGATGCCGTTCTTCTGCTTGTCGGCGGTGATATAGA
CGTTGTCGCTAAAGTAGTTGTACTCCAGCTTGTGCCCCAGGATGTTGCCGTCCTCCTTGAAGTCGATGCC
CTTCAGCTCGATGCGGTTCACCAGGGTGTCGCCCTCGAACTTCACCTCGGCGCGGGTCTTGTAGTTGCCG
TCGTCCTTGAAGAAGATGGTGCGCTCCTGGACGTAGCCTTCGGGCATGGCGGACTTGAAGAAGTCGTGCT
GCTTCATGTGGTCGGGGTAGCGGGCGAAGCACTGCACGCCCCAGGACAGGGTGGTCACGAGGGTGGGCCA
GGGCACGGGCAGCTTGCCGGTGGTGCAGATGAACTTCAGGGTCAGCTTGCCGTAGGTGGCATCGCCCTCG
CCCTCGCCGGACACGCTGAACTTGTGGCCGTTTACGTCGCCGTCCAGCTCGACCAGGATGGGCACCACCC
CGGTGAACAGCTCCTCGCCCTTGCTCACCATGGTGGCGACCGCGTCACGACACCTGTGTTCTGGCGGCAA
ACCCGTTGCGAAAAAGAACGTTCACGGCGACTACTGCACTTATATACGGTTCTCCCCCACCCTCGGGAAA
AAGGCGGAGCCAGTACACGACATCACTTTCCCAGTTTACCCCGCGCCACCTTCTCTAGGCACCGGTTCAA
TTGCCGACCCCTCCCCCCAACTTCTCGGGGACTGTGGGCGATGTGCGCTCTGCCCACTGACGGGCACCGG
AGCCACTCGAGAAAAAAAGCACCGACTCGGTGCCACTTTTTCAAGTTGATAACGGACTAGCCTTATTTAA
ACTTGCTATGCTGTTTCCAGCATAGCTCTTAAACCGGCATGCGTATTCCCGTACGGTGTTTCGTCCTTTC
CACAAGATATATAAAGCCAAGAAATCGAAATACTTTCAAGTTACGGTAAGCATATGATAGTCCATTTTAA
AACATAATTTTAAAACTGCAAACTACCCAAGAAATTATTACTTTCTACGTCACGTATTTTGTACTAATAT
CTTTGTGTTTACAGTCAAATTAATTCCAATTATCTCTCTAACAGCCTTGTATCGTATATGCAAATATGAA
GGAATCATGGGAAATAGGCCCTCGGATCCTTCAATTCCGGCGCCTAGAGAAGGAGTGAGGGCTGGATAAA
GGGAGGATCGAGGCGGGGTCGAACGAGGAGGTTCAAGGGGGAGAGACGGGGCGGATGGAGGAAGAGGAGG
CGGAGGCTTAGGGTGTACAAAGGGCTTGACCCAGGGAGGGGGGTCAAAAGCCAAGGCTTCCCAGGTCACG
ATGTAGGGGACCTGGTCTGGGTGTCCATGCGGGCCAGGTGAAAAGACCTTGATCTTAACCTGGGTGATGA
GGTCTCGGTTAAAGGTGCCGTCTCGCGGCCATCCGACGTTAAAGGTTGGCCATTCTGCAGAGCAGAAGGT
AACCCAACGTCTCTTCTTGACATCTACCGACTGGTTGTGAGCGATCCGCTCGACATCTTTCCAGTGACCT
AAGGTCAAACTTAAGGGAGTGGTAACAGTCTGGCCCTAATTTTCAGACAAATACAGAAACACAGTCAGAC
AGAGACAACACAGAACGATGCTGCAGCGCTGCAGCAGACAAGACGCGCGGCTTCGGTTCCAAACCGAAAG
CAAAAATTCAGACGGAGGCGGGAACTGTTTTAGGTTCTCGTCTCCTACCAGAACCACATATCCTGACGGG
GTCGGATTCCACATCGACTCCCTTCCTCAGGTCGGGCCACAAAAACGGCCCCCAAAGTCCCTGGGACGTC
TCCCAGGGTTGCGGCCGGGTGTTCAGAACTCGTCAGTTCCACCACGGGTCCGCCAGATACAGAGCTAGTT
AGCTAACTAGTACAGACGCAGGCGCATAACATCAAACATAGACACTAGACAATCGGACAGACACAGATAA
GTTGCTGGCCAGCTTACCTCCCGGTGGTGGGTCGGTGGTCCCTGGGCAGGGGTCTCCAAATCCCGGACGA
GCCCCCAAATGAAAGACCCCCGTCGTGGGTAGTCAATCACTCAGAGGAGACCCTCCCAAGGAACAGCGAG
ACCACGATTCGGATGCAAACAGCAAGAGGCTTTATTGGGAATACGGGTACCCGGGCGACGCAGTCTATCG
GAAGACTGGCGCGCCGAGTGAGGGGTTGTGGGCTCTTTTATTGAGCTCTGCTTATATAGACCTCCCACCG
TACACGCCTACCGCCCATTTGCGTCAATGGGGCGGAGTTGTTACGACATTTTGGAAAGTCCCGTTGATTT
TGGTGCCAAAACAAACTCCCATTGACGTCAATGGGGTGGAGACTTGGAAATCCCCGTGAGTCAAACCGCT
ATCCACGCCCATTGATGTACTGCCAAAACCGCATCACCATGGTAATAGCGATGACTAATACGTAGATGTA
CTGCCAAGTAGGAAAGTCCCATAAGGTCATGTACTGGGCATAATGCCAGGCGGGCCATTTACCGTCATTG
ACGTCAATAGGGGGCGTACTTGGCATATGATACACTTGATGTACTGCCAAGTGGGCAGTTTACCGTAAAT
ACTCCACCCATTGACGTCAATGGAAAGTCCCTATTGGCGTTACTATGGGAACATACGTCATTATTGACGT
CAATGGGCGGGGGTCGTTGGGCGGTCAGCCAGGCGGGCCATTTACCGTAAGTTATGTAACGCGGAACTCC
ATATATGGGCTATGAACTAATGACCCCGTAATTGATTACTATTAATAACTAGTCAATAATCAATGTCAAC
ATGGCGGTAATGTTGGACATGAGCCAATATAAATGTACATATTATGATATGGATACAACGTATGCAATGG
CCAAGCTAATTCTTGAAGACGAAAGGGCCTCGTGATACGCCTATTTTTATAGGTTAATGTCATGATAATA
ATGGTTTCTTAGACGTCAGGTGGCACTTTTCGGGGAAATGTGCGCGGAACCCCTATTTGTTTATTTTTCT
AAATACATTCAAATATGTATCCGCTCATGAGACAATAACCCTGATAAATGCTTCAATAATATTGAAAAAG
GAAGAGTATGAGTATTCAACATTTCCGTGTCGCCCTTATTCCCTTTTTTGCGGCATTTTGCCTTCCTGTT
TTTGCTCACCCAGAAACGCTGGTGAAAGTAAAAGATGCTGAAGATCAGTTGGGTGCACGAGTGGGTTACA
TCGAACTGGATCTCAACAGCGGTAAGATCCTTGAGAGTTTTCGCCCCGAAGAACGTTTTCCAATGATGAG
CACTTTTAAAGTTCTGCTATGTGGCGCGGTATTATCCCGTGTTGACGCCGGGCAAGAGCAACTCGGTCGC
CGCATACACTATTCTCAGAATGACTTGGTTGAGTACTCACCAGTCACAGAAAAGCATCTTACGGATGGCA
TGACAGTAAGAGAATTATGCAGTGCTGCCATAACCATGAGTGATAACACTGCGGCCAACTTACTTCTGAC
AACGATCGGAGGACCGAAGGAGCTAACCGCTTTTTTGCACAACATGGGGGATCATGTAACTCGCCTTGAT
CGTTGGGAACCGGAGCTGAATGAAGCCATACCAAACGACGAGCGTGACACCACGATGCCTGCAGCAATGG
CAACAACGTTGCGCAAACTATTAACTGGCGAACTACTTACTCTAGCTTCCCGGCAACAATTAATAGACTG
GATGGAGGCGGATAAAGTTGCAGGACCACTTCTGCGCTCGGCCCTTCCGGCTGGCTGGTTTATTGCTGAT
AAATCTGGAGCCGGTGAGCGTGGGTCTCGCGGTATCATTGCAGCACTGGGGCCAGATGGTAAGCCCTCCC
GTATCGTAGTTATCTACACGACGGGGAGTCAGGCAACTATGGATGAACGAAATAGACAGATCGCTGAGAT
AGGTGCCTCACTGATTAAGCATTGGTAACTGTCAGACCAAGTTTACTCATATATACTTTAGATTGATTTA
AAACTTCATTTTTAATTTAAAAGGATCTAGGTGAAGATCCTTTTTGATAATCTCATGACCAAAATCCCTT
AACGTGAGTTTTCGTTCCACTGAGCGTCAGACCCCGTAGAAAAGATCAAAGGATCTTCTTGAGATCCTTT
TTTTCTGCGCGTAATCTGCTGCTTGCAAACAAAAAAACCACCGCTACCAGCGGTGGTTTGTTTGCCGGAT
CAAGAGCTACCAACTCTTTTTCCGAAGGTAACTGGCTTCAGCAGAGCGCAGATACCAAATACTGTCCTTC
TAGTGTAGCCGTAGTTAGGCCACCACTTCAAGAACTCTGTAGCACCGCCTACATACCTCGCTCTGCTAAT
CCTGTTACCAGTGGCTGCTGCCAGTGGCGATAAGTCGTGTCTTACCGGGTTGGACTCAAGACGATAGTTA
CCGGATAAGGCGCAGCGGTCGGGCTGAACGGGGGGTTCGTGCACACAGCCCAGCTTGGAGCGAACGACCT
ACACCGAACTGAGATACCTACAGCGTGAGCTATGAGAAAGCGCCACGCTTCCCGAAGGGAGAAAGGCGGA
CAGGTATCCGGTAAGCGGCAGGGTCGGAACAGGAGAGCGCACGAGGGAGCTTCCAGGGGGAAACGCCTGG
TATCTTTATAGTCCTGTCGGGTTTCGCCACCTCTGACTTGAGCGTCGATTTTTGTGATGCTCGTCAGGGG
GGCGGAGCCTATGGAAAAACGCCAGCAACGCGGCCTTTTTACGGTTCCTGGCCTTTTGCTGGCCTTTTGC
TCACATGTTCTTTCCTGCGTTATCCCCTGATTCTGTGGATAACCGTATTACCGCCTTTGAGTGAGCTGAT
ACCGCTCGCCGCAGCCGAACGACCGAGCGCAGCGAGTCAGTGAGCGAGGAAGCGGAAGAGCGCCTGATGC
GGTATTTTCTCCTTACGCATCTGTGCGGTATTTCACACCGCATATGGTGCACTCTCAGTACAATCTGCTC
TGATGCCGCATAGTTAAGCCAGTAAGCTTTTTGCAAAAGCCTAGGCCTCCAAAAAAGCCTCCTCACTACT
TCTGGAATAGCTCAGAGGCCGAGGCGGCCTCGGCCTCTGCATAAATAAAAAAAATTAGTCA
